>Addgene plasmid #122478 | HA-IFITM3-F8-TAG-C105A | addgene full sequence | sequence record 237731 | Addgene NGS Result
GTGATGCGGTTTTGGCAGTACATCAATGGGCGTGGATAGCGGTTTGACTCACGGGGATTTCCAAGTCTCC
ACCCCATTGACGTCAATGGGAGTTTGTTTTGGCACCAAAATCAACGGGACTTTCCAAAATGTCGTAACAA
CTCCGCCCCATTGACGCAAATGGGCGGTAGGCGTGTACGGTGGGAGGTCTATATAAGCAGAGCTCGTTTA
GTGAACCGTCAGATCGCCTGGAGACGCCATCCACGCTGTTTTGACCTCCATAGAAGACACCGGGACCGAT
CCAGCCTCCGGACTCTAGAGGATCCGGTACTAGAGGAACTGAAAAACCAGAAAGTTAACTGGTAAGTTTA
GTCTTTTTGTCTTTTATTTCAGGTCCCGGATCCGGTGGTGGTGCAAATCAAAGAACTGCTCCTCAGTGGA
TGTTGCCTTTACTTCTAGGCCTGTACGGAAGTGTTACTTCTGCTCTAAAAGCTGCGGAATTGTACCCGCG
GGCCCACCATGTACCCATACGATGTTCCAGATTACGCTCTTATGGCCATGGAGGCCCGAATTCCCATGAA
TCACACTGTCCAAACCTAGTTCTCTCCTGTCAACAGTGGCCAGCCCCCCAACTATGAGATGCTCAAGGAG
GAGCACGAGGTGGCTGTGCTGGGGGCGCCCCACAACCCTGCTCCCCCGACGTCCACCGTGATCCACATCC
GCAGCGAGACCTCCGTGCCCGACCATGTCGTCTGGTCCCTGTTCAACACCCTCTTCATGAACCCCTGCTG
CCTGGGCTTCATAGCATTCGCCTACTCCGTGAAGTCTAGGGACAGGAAGATGGTTGGCGACGTGACCGGG
GCCCAGGCCTATGCCTCCACCGCCAAGGCCCTGAACATCTGGGCCCTGATTCTGGGCATCCTCATGACCA
TTCTGCTCATCGTCATCCCAGTGCTGATCTTCCAGGCCTATGGATAATAATAAGTCGACCGAGATCTCTC
GAGGTACCGCGGCCGCGGGGATCCAGACATGATAAGATACATTGATGAGTTTGGACAAACCACAACTAGA
ATGCAGTGAAAAAAATGCTTTATTTGTGAAATTTGTGATGCTATTGCTTTATTTGTAACCATTATAAGCT
GCAATAAACAAGTTAACAACAACAATTGCATTCATTTTATGTTTCAGGTTCAGGGGGAGGTGTGGGAGGT
TTTTTCGGATCCTCTAGAGTCGATCTGCAGGCATGCTAGCTTGGCGTAATCATGGTCATAGCTGTTTCCT
GTGTGAAATTGTTATCCGCTCACAATTCCACACAACATACGAGCCGGAAGCATAAAGTGTAAAGCCTGGG
GTGCCTAATGAGTGAGCTAACTCACATTAATTGCGTTGCGCTCACTGCCCGCTTTCCAGTCGGGAAACCT
GTCGTGCCAGCTGCATTAATGAATCGGCCAACGCGCGGGGAGAGGCGGTTTGCGTATTGGGCGCTCTTCC
GCTTCCTCGCTCACTGACTCGCTGCGCTCGGTCGTTCGGCTGCGGCGAGCGGTATCAGCTCACTCAAAGG
CGGTAATACGGTTATCCACAGAATCAGGGGATAACGCAGGAAAGAACATGTGAGCAAAAGGCCAGCAAAA
GGCCAGGAACCGTAAAAAGGCCGCGTTGCTGGCGTTTTTCCATAGGCTCCGCCCCCCTGACGAGCATCAC
AAAAATCGACGCTCAAGTCAGAGGTGGCGAAACCCGACAGGACTATAAAGATACCAGGCGTTTCCCCCTG
GAAGCTCCCTCGTGCGCTCTCCTGTTCCGACCCTGCCGCTTACCGGATACCTGTCCGCCTTTCTCCCTTC
GGGAAGCGTGGCGCTTTCTCATAGCTCACGCTGTAGGTATCTCAGTTCGGTGTAGGTCGTTCGCTCCAAG
CTGGGCTGTGTGCACGAACCCCCCGTTCAGCCCGACCGCTGCGCCTTATCCGGTAACTATCGTCTTGAGT
CCAACCCGGTAAGACACGACTTATCGCCACTGGCAGCAGCCACTGGTAACAGGATTAGCAGAGCGAGGTA
TGTAGGCGGTGCTACAGAGTTCTTGAAGTGGTGGCCTAACTACGGCTACACTAGAAGAACAGTATTTGGT
ATCTGCGCTCTGCTGAAGCCAGTTACCTTCGGAAAAAGAGTTGGTAGCTCTTGATCCGGCAAACAAACCA
CCGCTGGTAGCGGTGGTTTTTTTGTTTGCAAGCAGCAGATTACGCGCAGAAAAAAAGGATCTCAAGAAGA
TCCTTTGATCTTTTCTACGGGGTCTGACGCTCAGTGGAACGAAAACTCACGTTAAGGGATTTTGGTCATG
AGATTATCAAAAAGGATCTTCACCTAGATCCTTTTAAATTAAAAATGAAGTTTTAAATCAATCTAAAGTA
TATATGAGTAAACTTGGTCTGACAGTTACCAATGCTTAATCAGTGAGGCACCTATCTCAGCGATCTGTCT
ATTTCGTTCATCCATAGTTGCCTGACTCCCCGTCGTGTAGATAACTACGATACGGGAGGGCTTACCATCT
GGCCCCAGTGCTGCAATGATACCGCGAGACCCACGCTCACCGGCTCCAGATTTATCAGCAATAAACCAGC
CAGCCGGAAGGGCCGAGCGCAGAAGTGGTCCTGCAACTTTATCCGCCTCCATCCAGTCTATTAATTGTTG
CCGGGAAGCTAGAGTAAGTAGTTCGCCAGTTAATAGTTTGCGCAACGTTGTTGCCATTGCTACAGGCATC
GTGGTGTCACGCTCGTCGTTTGGTATGGCTTCATTCAGCTCCGGTTCCCAACGATCAAGGCGAGTTACAT
GATCCCCCATGTTGTGCAAAAAAGCGGTTAGCTCCTTCGGTCCTCCGATCGTTGTCAGAAGTAAGTTGGC
CGCAGTGTTATCACTCATGGTTATGGCAGCACTGCATAATTCTCTTACTGTCATGCCATCCGTAAGATGC
TTTTCTGTGACTGGTGAGTACTCAACCAAGTCATTCTGAGAATAGTGTATGCGGCGACCGAGTTGCTCTT
GCCCGGCGTCAATACGGGATAATACCGCGCCACATAGCAGAACTTTAAAAGTGCTCATCATTGGAAAACG
TTCTTCGGGGCGAAAACTCTCAAGGATCTTACCGCTGTTGAGATCCAGTTCGATGTAACCCACTCGTGCA
CCCAACTGATCTTCAGCATCTTTTACTTTCACCAGCGTTTCTGGGTGAGCAAAAACAGGAAGGCAAAATG
CCGCAAAAAAGGGAATAAGGGCGACACGGAAATGTTGAATACTCATACTCTTCCTTTTTCAATATTATTG
AAGCATTTATCAGGGTTATTGTCTCATGAGCGGATACATATTTGAATGTATTTAGAAAAATAAACAAATA
GGGGTTCCGCGCACATTTCCCCGAAAAGTGCCACCTGACGTCTAAGAAACCATTATTATCATGACATTAA
CCTATAAAAATAGGCGTATCACGAGGCCCTTTCGTCTCGCGCGTTTCGGTGATGACGGTGAAAACCTCTG
ACACATGCAGCTCCCGGAGACGGTCACAGCTTGTCTGTAAGCGGATGCCGGGAGCAGACAAGCCCGTCAG
GGCGCGTCAGCGGGTGTTGGCGGGTGTCGGGGCTGGCTTAACTATGCGGCATCAGAGCAGATTGTACTGA
GAGTGCACCATATGCGGTGTGAAATACCGCACAGATGCGTAAGGAGAAAATACCGCATCAGGCGCCATTC
GCCATTCAGGCTGCGCAACTGTTGGGAAGGGCGATCGGTGCGGGCCTCTTCGCTATTACGCCAGCTGGCG
AAAGGGGGATGTGCTGCAAGGCGATTAAGTTGGGTAACGCCAGGGTTTTCCCAGTCACGACGTTGTAAAA
CGACGGCCAGTGAGTTCGAGCTTGCATGCCTGCAGGTCGTTACATAACTTACGGTAAATGGCCCGCCTGG
CTGACCGCCCAACGACCCCCGCCCATTGACGTCAATAATGACGTATGTTCCCATAGTAACGCCAATAGGG
ACTTTCCATTGACGTCAATGGGTGGAGTATTTACGGTAAACTGCCCACTTGGCAGTACATCAAGTGTATC
ATATGCCAAGTACGCCCCCTATTGACGTCAATGACGGTAAATGGCCCGCCTGGCATTATGCCCAGTACAT
GACCTTATGGGACTTTCCTACTTGGCAGTACATCTACGTATTAGTCATCGCTATTACCATG
Features (pLannotate 1.2.2; 17 found; start..end, strand, type, name):
      1..204     +  promoter       CMV promoter: human cytomegalovirus (CMV) immediate early promoter
    342..438     +  intron         SV40 intron: modified SV40 intron with splice donor and acceptor sites
    502..528     +  CDS            3xHA (fragment): three tandem HA epitope tags
    556..954     +  CDS            IFITM3: IFM3_HUMAN - Experimental evidence at protein level: Swiss-Prot protein existence level 1. IFN-induced antiviral protein which disrupts intracellular cholesterol homeostasis. Inhibits the entry of viruses to the host cell cytoplasm by preventing viral fusion with cholesterol depleted endosomes. May inactivate new enveloped viruses which buds out of the infected cell, by letting them go out with a cholesterol depleted membrane. Active against multiple viruses, including influenza A virus, SARS coronaviruses (SARS-CoV and SARS-CoV-2), Marburg virus (MARV), Ebola virus (EBOV), Dengue virus (DNV),
   1000..1134    -  polyA_signal   SV40 poly(A) signal: SV40 polyadenylation signal
   1269..1285    -  protein_bind   lac operator: The lac repressor binds to the lac operator to inhibit transcription in E. coli. This inhibition can be relieved by adding lactose or isopropyl-β-D-thiogalactopyranoside (IPTG). lac repressor encoded by lacI
   1293..1323    -  promoter       lac promoter: promoter for the E. coli lac operon
   1338..1359    -  protein_bind   CAP binding site: CAP binding activates transcription in the presence of cAMP. E. coli catabolite activator protein
   1372..1464    -  CDS            lacI (fragment): lac repressor; lacI; The lac repressor binds to the lac operator to inhibit transcription in E. coli. This inhibition can be relieved by adding lactose or isopropyl-β-D-thiogalactopyranoside (IPTG).
   1647..2235    -  rep_origin     ori: high-copy-number ColE1/pMB1/pBR322/pUC origin of replication
   2406..3266    -  CDS            AmpR: β-lactamase; bla; confers resistance to ampicillin, carbenicillin, and related antibiotics
   3267..3371    -  promoter       AmpR promoter: bla
   3466..3501    +  CDS            rop (fragment): Rop protein, which maintains plasmids at low copy number; rop
   3603..3702    +  misc_feature   bom (fragment): basis of mobility region from pBR322
   3708..3863    -  CDS            lacZα (fragment): LacZα fragment of β-galactosidase; lacZ fragment
   3869..3889    -  misc_feature   MCS (fragment): pUC18/19 multiple cloning site
   3888..4191    +  enhancer       CMV enhancer: human cytomegalovirus immediate early enhancer
