[The description below was written by a language model from this plasmid's Addgene catalogue record and pLannotate feature annotations shown in this document.]
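Description:
HA-IFITM3-F8-TAG-C105A is a mammalian expression plasmid built on the Clontech pCMV-HA backbone, with a listed total size of about 4.2 kb (the sequenced record is 4,191 nt). It is maintained in E. coli through a high-copy ColE1/pUC-type origin and selected with ampicillin via the β-lactamase gene and its own promoter. The annotation also picks up remnants of older cloning vectors (lac promoter/operator, fragments of lacI, lacZα, rop and bom), which are backbone leftovers with no evident role in the expression cassette.

The payload is human IFITM3, an interferon-induced transmembrane protein that restricts entry of many enveloped viruses, cloned between EcoRI and SalI sites that remain intact. Transcription is driven by the CMV immediate-early enhancer and promoter, which span the numbering origin of the circular map, followed by a modified SV40 intron and terminated by an SV40 polyadenylation signal. An HA epitope supplied by the backbone is fused to the N terminus; the annotation tool labels it as a fragment of 3xHA, and its length is consistent with a single HA tag.

Two mutations define the construct. The codon for phenylalanine 8 is replaced by the amber stop codon TAG, and cysteine 105 is changed to alanine. When the plasmid is co-transfected with a suitable orthogonal tRNA synthetase/tRNA pair, which is not encoded here, the amber codon is suppressed and an unnatural amino acid is inserted site-specifically at position 8. Without suppression, translation would be expected to stop shortly after the tag. The record does not state the purpose of the C105A change or which unnatural amino acid is intended. The associated publication concerns IFITM3 engaging incoming virus particles and trafficking them to lysosomes.
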