Addgene plasmid #122478: HA-IFITM3-F8-TAG-C105A
Purpose: expresses human IFITM3-C105A with unnatural amino acid incorporated site specifically in response to the amber codon TAG in mammalian cells when co-transfected with tRNA synthetase/tRNA pair.
Depositing lab: Howard Hang. Depositing organization: Rockefeller University. Publication: IFITM3 directly engages and shuttles incoming virus particles to lysosomes. Spence JS, He R, Hoffmann HH, Das T, Thinon E, Rice CM, Peng T, Chandran K, Hang HC. Nat Chem Biol. 2019 Jan 14. pii: 10.1038/s41589-018-0213-2. doi: 10.1038/s41589-018-0213-2. PubMed 30643282.
Backbone
  Vector backbone: pCMV-HA
  Backbone manufacturer: clontech
  Backbone size w/o insert (bp): 3800
  Total vector size (bp): 4211
  Vector type: Mammalian Expression
Growth in bacteria
  Bacterial resistance: Ampicillin, 100 μg/mL
  Growth temperature: 37°C
  Growth strain: DH5alpha
  Copy number: High Copy
Gene/Insert
  Gene/Insert name: IFITM3
  Species: H. sapiens (human)
  Mutation: Changed Phenylalanine 8 to amber codon, cysteine 105 to alanine
  Entrez Gene: IFITM3 (a.k.a. 1-8U, DSPA2b, IP15)
  Tag / fusion protein: HA (N terminal on backbone)
  Cloning method: Restriction Enzyme; 5′ cloning site EcoRI (not destroyed); 3′ cloning site SalI (not destroyed)
  Sequencing primers: 5′ GATCCGGTACTAGAGGAACTGAAAAAC
Terms and licenses: Academic/Nonprofit Terms; Industry Terms: Not Available to Industry
How to cite: HA-IFITM3-F8-TAG-C105A was a gift from Howard Hang (Addgene plasmid # 122478 ; http://n2t.net/addgene:122478 ; RRID:Addgene_122478)
